Addgene plasmid #43246: II-ACGT
Depositing lab: Chad Cowan & Kiran Musunuru. Depositing organization: Harvard University. Publication: A TALEN Genome-Editing System for Generating Human Stem Cell-Based Disease Models. Ding Q, Lee YK, Schaefer EA, Peters DT, Veres A, Kim K, Kuperwasser N, Motola DL, Meissner TB, Hendriks WT, Trevisan M, Gupta RM, Moisan A, Banks E, Friesen M, Schinzel RT, Xia F, Tang A, Xia Y, Figueroa E, Wann A, Ahfeldt T, Daheron L, Zhang F, Rubin LL, Peng LF, Chung RT, Musunuru K, Cowan CA. Cell Stem Cell. 2012 Dec 12. pii: S1934-5909(12)00645-5. doi: 10.1016/j.stem.2012.11.011. PubMed 23246482.
Backbone
  Vector backbone: pCRII-TOPO
  Backbone manufacturer: Invitrogen
  Backbone size w/o insert (bp): 3973
  Vector type: Bacterial Cloning
Growth in bacteria
  Bacterial resistance: Ampicillin and Kanamycin, 100 & 50 μg/mL
  Growth temperature: 37°C
  Growth strain: Top10
  Copy number: High Copy
Gene/Insert
  Gene/Insert name: II-ACGT
  Species: Synthetic
  Insert size (bp): 426
  Cloning method: TOPO Cloning
  Sequencing primers: 5′ T7; 3′ M13-rev
Terms and licenses: Academic/Nonprofit Terms; Industry Terms: Not Available to Industry
How to cite: II-ACGT was a gift from Chad Cowan & Kiran Musunuru (Addgene plasmid # 43246 ; http://n2t.net/addgene:43246 ; RRID:Addgene_43246)
