[The description below was written by a language model from this plasmid's Addgene catalogue record.]
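Description:
II-ACGT is a bacterial cloning plasmid built on the commercial pCRII-TOPO backbone (about 4.0 kb without insert), into which a 426 bp synthetic fragment was introduced by TOPO cloning. It is maintained at high copy number in E. coli and carries both ampicillin and kanamycin resistance, as is standard for this backbone, so either or both drugs can be used for selection. The insert sits between the T7 and M13-reverse priming sites of the vector, which are the sites listed for sequence verification. No feature table accompanies the record, so the details of the origins of replication, promoters and flanking elements are not documented here beyond what the backbone name implies.

The record describes the insert only by its name and as synthetic. The plasmid comes from a TALEN genome-editing system developed for generating human stem cell-based disease models, and the name suggests that it is one member of a library of pre-assembled TAL effector repeat modules. On that reading, "ACGT" would denote the four consecutive target bases recognised by the encoded repeats, and "II" the position of that block in the ordered assembly. An insert of roughly 426 bp is consistent with four TALE repeats plus flanking sequence, but this interpretation is an inference from the name and the associated publication rather than something stated in the catalogue fields. The construct has no expression function of its own. It appears to serve as a storage and propagation vector from which the module is taken for assembly into full-length TALEN arrays in a separate destination vector.
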