>Addgene plasmid #43246 | II-ACGT | depositor partial sequence | sequence record 58511 | II-ACGT sequence 426 bps
CGTCTCGCTTAACCCCAGAGCAGGTCGTGGCAATCGCCTCCAACATTGGCGGGAAACAGGCACTCGAGAC
TGTCCAGCGCCTGCTTCCCGTGCTGTGCCAAGCGCACGGACTCACCCCAGAGCAGGTCGTGGCGATCGCA
AGCCACGACGGAGGAAAGCAAGCCTTGGAAACAGTACAGAGGCTGTTGCCTGTGCTGTGCCAAGCGCACG
GCCTCACCCCAGAGCAGGTCGTGGCAATCGCGAGCAATAACGGCGGAAAACAGGCTTTGGAAACGGTGCA
GAGGCTCCTTCCAGTGCTGTGCCAAGCGCACGGATTAACCCCAGAGCAGGTCGTGGCCATTGCCTCGAAT
GGAGGGGGCAAACAGGCGTTGGAAACCGTACAACGATTGCTGCCGGTGCTGTGCCAAGCGCACGGGCTCA
GAGACG
