>Addgene plasmid #43246 | II-ACGT | addgene partial sequence | sequence record 61903 | M13-F20 5'-TGTAAAACGACGGCCAGT-3'
TAAGGGCGAATTGGGCCCTCTAGATGCATGCTCGAGCGGCCGCCAGTGTGATGGATATCTGCAGAATTCG
CCCTTAGTATCTTTCCTGTGCCCACGTCTCTGAGCCCGTGCGCTTGGCACAGCACCGGCAGCAATCGTTG
TACGGTTTCCAACGCCTGTTTGCCCCCTCCATTCGAGGCAATGGCCACGACCTGCTCTGGGGTTAATCCG
TGCGCTTGGCACAGCACTGGAAGGAGCCTCTGCACCGTTTCCAAAGCCTGTTTTCCGCCGTTATTGCTCG
CGATTGCCACGACCTGCTCTGGGGTGAGGCCGTGCGCTTGGCACAGCACAGGCAACAGCCTCTGTACTGT
TTCCAAGGCTTGCTTTCCTCCGTCGTGGCTTGCGATCGCCACGACCTGCTCTGGGGTGAGTCCGTGCGCT
TGGCACAGCACGGGAAGCAGGCGCTGGACAGTCTCGAGTGCCTGTTTCCCGCCAATGTTGGAGGCGATTG
CCACGACCTGCTCTGGGGTTAAGCGAGACGCGCTAGGACGGCATCTATATAAGGGCGAATTCCAGCACAC
TGGCGGCCGTTACTAGTGGATCCGAGCTCGGTACCAAGCTTGGCGTAATCATGGTCATAGCTGTTTCCTG
TGTGAAATTGTTATCCGCTCACAATTCCACACAACATACGAGCCGGAAGCATAAAGTGTAAAGCCTGGGG
TGCCTAATGAGTGAGCTAACTCACATTAATTGCGTTGCGCTCACTGCCCGCTTTCCAGTCGGGAAACCTG
TCGTGCCAGCTGCATTAATGAATCGGCCAACGCGCGGGGAGAAGCGGTTTGCGTATTGGGCGCTCTTCCG
CTTCCTCGCTCACTGACTCGCTGCGCTCGGTCGTTCGGCTGCGGCGAGCGGTATCAGCTCACTCAAAGGC
GGTAATACGGTTATCCACAGAATCAGGGGATAACGCAGGAAAGAACATGTGAGCAAAANGC
